Addgene plasmid #217230: pCMV-Tc1-4_ST
Purpose: Mammalian expression vector for expression of Tc1-4_ST transposase (CMV promoter)
Depositing lab: Yong E Zhang. Depositing organization: Institute of Zoology, Chinese Academy of Sciences. Publication: Heterologous survey of 130 DNA transposons in human cells highlights their functional divergence and expands the genome engineering toolbox. Zhang T, Tan S, Tang N, Li Y, Zhang C, Sun J, Guo Y, Gao H, Cai Y, Sun W, Wang C, Fu L, Ma H, Wu Y, Hu X, Zhang X, Gee P, Yan W, Zhao Y, Chen Q, Guo B, Wang H, Zhang YE. Cell. 2024 Jul 11;187(14):3741-3760.e30. doi: 10.1016/j.cell.2024.05.007. Epub 2024 Jun 5. PubMed 38843831.
Backbone
  Vector backbone: pCMV
  Vector type: Mammalian Expression
Growth in bacteria
  Bacterial resistance: Ampicillin, 100 μg/mL
  Growth temperature: 37°C
  Growth strain: DH5alpha
  Copy number: High Copy
Gene/Insert
  Gene/Insert name: Tc1-4_ST transposase
  Species: Synthetic
  Cloning method: Restriction Enzyme; 5′ cloning site Unknown (unknown if destroyed); 3′ cloning site Unknown (unknown if destroyed)
Terms and licenses: Academic/Nonprofit Terms; Industry Terms: Not Available to Industry
How to cite: pCMV-Tc1-4_ST was a gift from Yong E Zhang (Addgene plasmid # 217230 ; http://n2t.net/addgene:217230 ; RRID:Addgene_217230)
