[The description below was written by a language model from this plasmid's Addgene catalogue record and pLannotate feature annotations shown in this document.]
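Description:
pCMV-Tc1-4_ST is a 5.5 kb mammalian expression plasmid built on a pCMV backbone that supplies the Tc1-4_ST transposase, recorded as a synthetic insert, in transfected cells. It is propagated in E. coli as a high-copy plasmid through a ColE1/pUC-type origin and selected with ampicillin via the β-lactamase gene and its native promoter. An f1 origin is also present, which in principle allows single-stranded DNA production, along with remnants of common cloning-vector sequence (lac promoter/operator, CAP site, a lacI fragment and a bom fragment) that have no evident role in the construct's function.

Expression is driven by the human cytomegalovirus immediate early enhancer and promoter and terminated by the bovine growth hormone polyadenylation signal. The automated annotation does not label the transposase coding sequence itself, but an unannotated stretch of roughly 1 kb lies between the T7 and SP6 promoters that flank the cloning region, which is where the insert would be expected to sit. These phage promoters could also serve for in vitro transcription or as sequencing primer sites. No epitope tag or reporter is annotated. Downstream, an SV40 early promoter is followed only by a short fragment of a bleomycin-resistance (ble) gene and an SV40 poly(A) signal, so the mammalian selection cassette appears truncated and the record lists no selectable marker for mammalian cells.

The plasmid comes from a survey testing many DNA transposons for activity in human cells. It would typically act as the helper component of a two-plasmid transposition system, co-delivered with a donor carrying the matching transposon ends, although the donor is not described in this record.
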