Features (pLannotate 1.2.2; 19 found; start..end, strand, type, name):
      1..380     +  enhancer       CMV enhancer: human cytomegalovirus immediate early enhancer
    381..584     +  promoter       CMV promoter: human cytomegalovirus (CMV) immediate early promoter
    580..613     +  LTR            5' LTR (truncated) (fragment): truncated 5' long terminal repeat (LTR) from HIV-1
    629..647     +  promoter       T7 promoter: promoter for bacteriophage T7 RNA polymerase
   1728..1746    -  promoter       SP6 promoter: promoter for bacteriophage SP6 RNA polymerase
   1772..1996    +  polyA_signal   bGH poly(A) signal: bovine growth hormone polyadenylation signal
   2000..2021    +  promoter       SV40 promoter (fragment): SV40 enhancer and early promoter
   2042..2470    +  rep_origin     f1 ori (sequence partly withheld): f1 bacteriophage origin of replication; arrow indicates direction of (+) strand synthesis
   2484..2813    +  promoter       SV40 promoter: SV40 enhancer and early promoter
   2826..2984    +  CDS            ble (fragment): BLE_KLEPN - Experimental evidence at protein level: Swiss-Prot protein existence level 1. Binding protein with a strong affinity to the bleomycin family of antibiotics. Binds to CL990; an antimitotic-antibiotic compound. From Klebsiella pneumoniae.
   2979..3100    +  polyA_signal   SV40 poly(A) signal: SV40 polyadenylation signal
   3173..3189    -  protein_bind   lac operator: The lac repressor binds to the lac operator to inhibit transcription in E. coli. This inhibition can be relieved by adding lactose or isopropyl-β-D-thiogalactopyranoside (IPTG). lac repressor encoded by lacI
   3197..3227    -  promoter       lac promoter: promoter for the E. coli lac operon
   3242..3263    -  protein_bind   CAP binding site: CAP binding activates transcription in the presence of cAMP. E. coli catabolite activator protein
   3276..3368    -  CDS            lacI (fragment): lac repressor; lacI; The lac repressor binds to the lac operator to inhibit transcription in E. coli. This inhibition can be relieved by adding lactose or isopropyl-β-D-thiogalactopyranoside (IPTG).
   3551..4139    -  rep_origin     ori: high-copy-number ColE1/pMB1/pBR322/pUC origin of replication
   4310..5170    -  CDS            AmpR: β-lactamase; bla; confers resistance to ampicillin, carbenicillin, and related antibiotics
   5171..5275    -  promoter       AmpR promoter: bla
   5334..5386    -  misc_feature   bom (fragment): basis of mobility region from pBR322
>Addgene plasmid #217230 | pCMV-Tc1-4_ST | addgene full sequence | sequence record 444810 | Addgene NGS Result
GACATTGATTATTGACTAGTTATTAATAGTAATCAATTACGGGGTCATTAGTTCATAGCCCATATATGGA
GTTCCGCGTTACATAACTTACGGTAAATGGCCCGCCTGGCTGACCGCCCAACGACCCCCGCCCATTGACG
TCAATAATGACGTATGTTCCCATAGTAACGCCAATAGGGACTTTCCATTGACGTCAATGGGTGGAGTATT
TACGGTAAACTGCCCACTTGGCAGTACATCAAGTGTATCATATGCCAAGTACGCCCCCTATTGACGTCAA
TGACGGTAAATGGCCCGCCTGGCATTATGCCCAGTACATGACCTTATGGGACTTTCCTACTTGGCAGTAC
ATCTACGTATTAGTCATCGCTATTACCATGGTGATGCGGTTTTGGCAGTACATCAATGGGCGTGGATAGC
GGTTTGACTCACGGGGATTTCCAAGTCTCCACCCCATTGACGTCAATGGGAGTTTGTTTTGGCACCAAAA
TCAACGGGACTTTCCAAAATGTCGTAACAACTCCGCCCCATTGACGCAAATGGGCGGTAGGCGTGTACGG
TGGGAGGTCTATATAAGCAGAGCTCTCTGGCTAACTAGAGAACCCACTGCTTACTGGCTTATCGAAATTA
ATACGACTCACTATAGGGAGACCCAAGCTTGGTACCGAGCTCGGATCCACTAGTAACGGCCGCCAGTGTG
CTGGAATTCGCCGCCACCATGGTTACCAGCCATGCGCGTAAACTGCTGCAGCGCATTTTATTACCGGAGC
GCACCATTTATCGCATCATCAAGAACTTCAAGGAGCGTGGCAGCACCGCGGTTAAAAAAAGCAGCGGCCG
TCCTCGTGTTAGCAGCAAACGTCAAGATCGCCTGCTGTTACGTAGCCAGCTGCGCAATCGTGTTACCAGC
AGCGCCGAATTAGCGCAAGAATGGCAGCAAGTGGGTGTTCGTGCATCAGCGCGTACCGTTCGTCCTCGTC
TGCTGGATAACGGTTTAGTTAGCCGCCGCGCGGCGAAAAAACCTCTGCTGAGCAAGAAAAACGTGAAAGA
CCGCCTGAAATTTTGCCGCAAGTACAAAGATTGGACCGCGGAGGATTGGTGCAAAGTGATCTTTAGCGAT
GAAGCGCCGTTCCGCTTATTTGGCACCAGCGGCAAAAGCATTGTGCGTCGCCGTAAAGGCGAACGCTACC
ATGAAAGCTGCGTGGTGCCTACCGTGAAACATCCTGAGACTATTCACGTGTGGGGCTGCTTTAGCACCAA
AGGTGTGGGCAGCCTGATTATCCTGCCGAAGAACACCGCGATGAACAAGGAATGGTACCAGAACGTGCTG
CAAGAACGCCTGCTGCCTACCATTCATGAGCAGTTCGGCGATGACCCGTGCATTTTCCAGCATGATGGCG
CGCCGTGTCATAAAGCCCGCGTGATTAAAAAATGGCTGGAGGACCACTATATCGAAATTCTGGACCCGTG
GCCTGGTAATAGCCCTGATCTGAACCCGATTGAGAACCTGTGGAGCGTGTTAAAACGCCGCGTGGATAAA
CAGAAACCGACCAACTGCGATCAACTGCGCGAACTGATTCGCCAGGAGTGGATTGCGATCAGCCAGGATT
TAGCGCAGAAGCTGATTAGCAGCATGCCGGAGCGTACTGCGGAAGTGATGAAGAACAAGGGCCAGCATTG
CAAGTATTGATGAGCGGCCGCTCGAGCATGCATCTAGAGGGCCCTATTCTATAGTGTCACCTAAATGCTA
GAGCTCGCTGATCAGCCTCGACTGTGCCTTCTAGTTGCCAGCCATCTGTTGTTTGCCCCTCCCCCGTGCC
TTCCTTGACCCTGGAAGGTGCCACTCCCACTGTCCTTTCCTAATAAAATGAGGAAATTGCATCGCATTGT
CTGAGTAGGTGTCATTCTATTCTGGGGGGTGGGGTGGGGCAGGACAGCAAGGGGGAGGATTGGGAAGACA
ATAGCAGGCATGCTGGGGATGCGGTGGGCTCTATGGCTTCTGAGGCGGAAAGAACCAGCTGGGGCTCTAG
GGGGTATCCCC
[124 nt withheld, positions 2042-2165]
C
[91 nt withheld, positions 2167-2257]
A
[49 nt withheld, positions 2259-2307]
CCTTTGACGTTGGAGTCCACGTTCTTT
[37 nt withheld, positions 2335-2371]
ACCCTATCTCGGTCTATTCTTTTGATTTATAAGGGATTTTGCCGATTTCGGCCTATTGGTTAAAAAATGA
GCTGATTTAACAAAAATTTAACGCGAATTAATTCTGTGGAATGTGTGTCAGTTAGGGTGTGGAAAGTCCC
CAGGCTCCCCAGCAGGCAGAAGTATGCAAAGCATGCATCTCAATTAGTCAGCAACCAGGTGTGGAAAGTC
CCCAGGCTCCCCAGCAGGCAGAAGTATGCAAAGCATGCATCTCAATTAGTCAGCAACCATAGTCCCGCCC
CTAACTCCGCCCATCCCGCCCCTAACTCCGCCCAGTTCCGCCCATTCTCCGCCCCATGGCTGACTAATTT
TTTTTATTTATGCAGAGGCCGAGGCCGCCTCTGCCTCTGAGCTATTCCAGAAGTAGTGAGGAGGCTTTTT
TGGAGGCCTAGGCTTTTGCAAAAAGCTCCCCGAAATGACCGACCAAGCGACGCCCAACCTGCCATCACGA
GATTTCGATTCCACCGCCGCCTTCTATGAAAGGTTGGGCTTCGGAATCGTTTTCCGGGACGCCGGCTGGA
TGATCCTCCAGCGCGGGGATCTCATGCTGGAGTTCTTCGCCCACCCCAACTTGTTTATTGCAGCTTATAA
TGGTTACAAATAAAGCAATAGCATCACAAATTTCACAAATAAAGCATTTTTTTCACTGCATTCTAGTTGT
GGTTTGTCCAAACTCATCAATGTATCTTATCATGTCTGTATACCGTCGACCTCTAGCTAGAGCTTGGCGT
AATCATGGTCATAGCTGTTTCCTGTGTGAAATTGTTATCCGCTCACAATTCCACACAACATACGAGCCGG
AAGCATAAAGTGTAAAGCCTGGGGTGCCTAATGAGTGAGCTAACTCACATTAATTGCGTTGCGCTCACTG
CCCGCTTTCCAGTCGGGAAACCTGTCGTGCCAGCTGCATTAATGAATCGGCCAACGCGCGGGGAGAGGCG
GTTTGCGTATTGGGCGCTCTTCCGCTTCCTCGCTCACTGACTCGCTGCGCTCGGTCGTTCGGCTGCGGCG
AGCGGTATCAGCTCACTCAAAGGCGGTAATACGGTTATCCACAGAATCAGGGGATAACGCAGGAAAGAAC
ATGTGAGCAAAAGGCCAGCAAAAGGCCAGGAACCGTAAAAAGGCCGCGTTGCTGGCGTTTTTCCATAGGC
TCCGCCCCCCTGACGAGCATCACAAAAATCGACGCTCAAGTCAGAGGTGGCGAAACCCGACAGGACTATA
AAGATACCAGGCGTTTCCCCCTGGAAGCTCCCTCGTGCGCTCTCCTGTTCCGACCCTGCCGCTTACCGGA
TACCTGTCCGCCTTTCTCCCTTCGGGAAGCGTGGCGCTTTCTCATAGCTCACGCTGTAGGTATCTCAGTT
CGGTGTAGGTCGTTCGCTCCAAGCTGGGCTGTGTGCACGAACCCCCCGTTCAGCCCGACCGCTGCGCCTT
ATCCGGTAACTATCGTCTTGAGTCCAACCCGGTAAGACACGACTTATCGCCACTGGCAGCAGCCACTGGT
AACAGGATTAGCAGAGCGAGGTATGTAGGCGGTGCTACAGAGTTCTTGAAGTGGTGGCCTAACTACGGCT
ACACTAGAAGAACAGTATTTGGTATCTGCGCTCTGCTGAAGCCAGTTACCTTCGGAAAAAGAGTTGGTAG
CTCTTGATCCGGCAAACAAACCACCGCTGGTAGCGGTGGTTTTTTTGTTTGCAAGCAGCAGATTACGCGC
AGAAAAAAAGGATCTCAAGAAGATCCTTTGATCTTTTCTACGGGGTCTGACGCTCAGTGGAACGAAAACT
CACGTTAAGGGATTTTGGTCATGAGATTATCAAAAAGGATCTTCACCTAGATCCTTTTAAATTAAAAATG
AAGTTTTAAATCAATCTAAAGTATATATGAGTAAACTTGGTCTGACAGTTACCAATGCTTAATCAGTGAG
GCACCTATCTCAGCGATCTGTCTATTTCGTTCATCCATAGTTGCCTGACTCCCCGTCGTGTAGATAACTA
CGATACGGGAGGGCTTACCATCTGGCCCCAGTGCTGCAATGATACCGCGAGACCCACGCTCACCGGCTCC
AGATTTATCAGCAATAAACCAGCCAGCCGGAAGGGCCGAGCGCAGAAGTGGTCCTGCAACTTTATCCGCC
TCCATCCAGTCTATTAATTGTTGCCGGGAAGCTAGAGTAAGTAGTTCGCCAGTTAATAGTTTGCGCAACG
TTGTTGCCATTGCTACAGGCATCGTGGTGTCACGCTCGTCGTTTGGTATGGCTTCATTCAGCTCCGGTTC
CCAACGATCAAGGCGAGTTACATGATCCCCCATGTTGTGCAAAAAAGCGGTTAGCTCCTTCGGTCCTCCG
ATCGTTGTCAGAAGTAAGTTGGCCGCAGTGTTATCACTCATGGTTATGGCAGCACTGCATAATTCTCTTA
CTGTCATGCCATCCGTAAGATGCTTTTCTGTGACTGGTGAGTACTCAACCAAGTCATTCTGAGAATAGTG
TATGCGGCGACCGAGTTGCTCTTGCCCGGCGTCAATACGGGATAATACCGCGCCACATAGCAGAACTTTA
AAAGTGCTCATCATTGGAAAACGTTCTTCGGGGCGAAAACTCTCAAGGATCTTACCGCTGTTGAGATCCA
GTTCGATGTAACCCACTCGTGCACCCAACTGATCTTCAGCATCTTTTACTTTCACCAGCGTTTCTGGGTG
AGCAAAAACAGGAAGGCAAAATGCCGCAAAAAAGGGAATAAGGGCGACACGGAAATGTTGAATACTCATA
CTCTTCCTTTTTCAATATTATTGAAGCATTTATCAGGGTTATTGTCTCATGAGCGGATACATATTTGAAT
GTATTTAGAAAAATAAACAAATAGGGGTTCCGCGCACATTTCCCCGAAAAGTGCCACCTGACGTCGACGG
ATCGGGAGATCTCCCGATCCCCTATGGTGCACTCTCAGTACAATCTGCTCTGATGCCGCATAGTTAAGCC
AGTATCTGCTCCCTGCTTGTGTGTTGGAGGTCGCTGAGTAGTGCGCGAGCAAAATTTAAGCTACAACAAG
GCAAGGCTTGACCGACAATTGCATGAAGAATCTGCTTAGGGTTAGGCGTTTTGCGCTGCTTCGCGATGTA
CGGGCCAGATATACGCGTT
